Addgene plasmid #244938: pHD-pYtag(Scarlet)-ScarlessDsRed
Purpose: Vector containing a Scarlet-based pYtag biosensor for CRISPR insertion into Drosophila RTKs, with a DsRed marker.
Depositing lab: Jared Toettcher. Depositing organization: Princeton University. Publication: A live-cell biosensor of in vivo receptor tyrosine kinase activity reveals feedback regulation of a developmental gradient. Ho EK, Kim-Yip RP, Simpkins AG, Farahani PE, Oatman HR, Posfai E, Shvartsman SY, Toettcher JE. Cell Rep. 2025 Jul 22;44(7):115930. doi: 10.1016/j.celrep.2025.115930. Epub 2025 Jun 27. PubMed 40581929.
Backbone
  Vector backbone: pHD
  Vector type: CRISPR
Growth in bacteria
  Bacterial resistance: Ampicillin, 100 μg/mL
  Growth temperature: 37°C
  Growth strain: DH5alpha
  Copy number: High Copy
Gene/Insert
  Gene/Insert name: mScarlet-tagged pYtag system (3xITAM P2A mScarlet-ZtSH2)
  Species: Synthetic
  Insert size (bp): 282
Terms and licenses: Academic/Nonprofit Terms; Industry Terms: Not Available to Industry
How to cite: pHD-pYtag(Scarlet)-ScarlessDsRed was a gift from Jared Toettcher (Addgene plasmid # 244938 ; http://n2t.net/addgene:244938 ; RRID:Addgene_244938)
