[The description below was written by a language model from this plasmid's Addgene catalogue record and pLannotate feature annotations shown in this document.]
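Description:
pHD-pYtag(Scarlet)-ScarlessDsRed is a CRISPR homology-directed repair donor template built on the pHD backbone, intended for knocking a live-cell kinase activity biosensor into endogenous receptor tyrosine kinase (RTK) genes in Drosophila. It is maintained in E. coli as a high-copy plasmid through a ColE1/pUC-type origin and selected with ampicillin via the bla gene. Short annotated fragments of lacZα, KanR, 5S rRNA and the rrnB terminators appear to be backbone remnants with no evident role in the design.

The payload is the synthetic pYtag system, recorded as 3xITAM-P2A-mScarlet-ZtSH2. The feature table picks up an ITAM-containing fragment of human CD3ε, followed by mScarlet-I and a fragment of human ZAP70 that corresponds to the SH2 portion named in the insert. When fused in frame to an RTK, the ITAM repeats would become tyrosine-phosphorylated on receptor activation. The P2A peptide lets the mScarlet-tagged ZAP70 SH2 reporter be produced as a separate protein from the same transcript, and it can then be recruited to the phosphorylated ITAMs, giving a fluorescence relocalisation readout of receptor activity. No promoter is annotated upstream of this cassette, consistent with expression being driven from the targeted locus. The catalogue's insert size of 282 bp is far smaller than the annotated biosensor region, so it probably refers to only part of the insert.

Downstream is a separate marker cassette: a Drosophila hsp70 promoter fragment driving DsRed-Express, with an SV40 poly(A) signal, used to screen for integration events. The "Scarless" name implies that the marker can be removed afterwards, but no transposon ends or recombinase sites are annotated. Homology arms are also not annotated and presumably must be added for each target gene.
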