Features (pLannotate 1.2.2; 15 found; start..end, strand, type, name):
    109..697     +  rep_origin     ori: high-copy-number ColE1/pMB1/pBR322/pUC origin of replication
    922..939     +  terminator     rrnB T2 terminator (fragment): transcription terminator T2 from the E. coli rrnB gene
    964..983     -  CDS            lacZα (fragment): LacZα fragment of β-galactosidase; lacZ fragment
   1490..1594    +  CDS            CD3E (fragment): CD3E_HUMAN - Also known as T3E. Experimental evidence at protein level: Swiss-Prot protein existence level 1. Part of the TCR-CD3 complex present on T-lymphocyte cell surface that plays an essential role in adaptive immune response. When antigen presenting cells (APCs) activate T-cell receptor (TCR), TCR- mediated signals are transmitted across the cell membrane by the CD3 chains CD3D, CD3E, CD3G and CD3Z. All CD3 chains contain immunoreceptor tyrosine-based activation motifs (ITAMs) in their cytoplasmic domain. Upon TCR engagement, these motifs become phosphorylated by Src family protein tyro
   1874..2569    +  CDS            mScarlet-I: mScarlet-I is a basic (constitutively fluorescent) red fluorescent protein published in 2016, derived from synthetic construct. It is reported to be a rapidly-maturing monomer with moderate acid sensitivity.
   2582..3355    +  CDS            ZAP70 (fragment): ZAP70_HUMAN - Also known as SRK. Experimental evidence at protein level: Swiss-Prot protein existence level 1. Tyrosine kinase that plays an essential role in regulation of the adaptive immune response. Regulates motility, adhesion and cytokine expression of mature T-cells, as well as thymocyte development. Contributes also to the development and activation of primary B- lymphocytes. When antigen presenting cells (APC) activate T-cell receptor (TCR), a serie of phosphorylations lead to the recruitment of ZAP70 to the doubly phosphorylated TCR component CD247/CD3Z through ITAM motif at the plas
   3682..3804    +  promoter       hsp70 promoter (fragment): Drosophila melanogaster hsp70Bb promoter
   3826..4500    +  CDS            DsRed-Express: DsRed-Express is a basic (constitutively fluorescent) orange fluorescent protein published in 2002, derived from Discosoma sp.. It is reported to be a rapidly-maturing tetramer with low acid sensitivity.
   4518..4601    +  CDS            large T antigen (fragment): large T antigen from SV40 (simian virus 40)
   4624..4745    +  polyA_signal   SV40 poly(A) signal: SV40 polyadenylation signal
   5187..5227    -  terminator     rrnB T1 terminator (fragment): transcription terminator T1 from the E. coli rrnB gene
   5229..5344    -  ncRNA          5S rRNA: Accession: RF00001 - 5S ribosomal RNA
   5375..5399    +  CDS            KanR (fragment): aminoglycoside phosphotransferase; aph(3')-Ia; confers resistance to kanamycin
   5429..5525    +  promoter       AmpR promoter (fragment): bla
   5528..6388    +  CDS            AmpR: β-lactamase; bla; confers resistance to ampicillin, carbenicillin, and related antibiotics
>Addgene plasmid #244938 | pHD-pYtag(Scarlet)-ScarlessDsRed | addgene full sequence | sequence record 492362 | Addgene NGS Result
CTGACTTGACGGGACGGCGCAAGCTCATGACCAAAATCCCTTAACGTGAGTTACGCGCGCGTCGTTCCAC
TGAGCGTCAGACCCCGTAGAAAAGATCAAAGGATCTTCTTGAGATCCTTTTTTTCTGCGCGTAATCTGCT
GCTTGCAAACAAAAAAACCACCGCTACCAGCGGTGGTTTGTTTGCCGGATCAAGAGCTACCAACTCTTTT
TCCGAAGGTAACTGGCTTCAGCAGAGCGCAGATACCAAATACTGTTCTTCTAGTGTAGCCGTAGTTAGCC
CACCACTTCAAGAACTCTGTAGCACCGCCTACATACCTCGCTCTGCTAATCCTGTTACCAGTGGCTGCTG
CCAGTGGCGATAAGTCGTGTCTTACCGGGTTGGACTCAAGACGATAGTTACCGGATAAGGCGCAGCGGTC
GGGCTGAACGGGGGGTTCGTGCACACAGCCCAGCTTGGAGCGAACGACCTACACCGAACTGAGATACCTA
CAGCGTGAGCTATGAGAAAGCGCCACGCTTCCCGAAGGGAGAAAGGCGGACAGGTATCCGGTAAGCGGCA
GGGTCGGAACAGGAGAGCGCACGAGGGAGCTTCCAGGGGGAAACGCCTGGTATCTTTATAGTCCTGTCGG
GTTTCGCCACCTCTGACTTGAGCGTCGATTTTTGTGATGCTCGTCAGGGGGGCGGAGCCTATGGAAAAAC
GCCAGCAACGCGGCCTTTTTACGGTTCCTGGCCTTTTGCTGGCCTTTTGCTCACATGTTCTTTCCTGCGT
TATCCCCTGATTCTGTGGATAACCGTATTACCGCCTTTGAGTGAGCTGATACCGCTCGCCGCAGCCGAAC
GACCGAGCGCAGCGAGTCAGTGAGCGAGGAAGCGGAAGGCGAGAGTAGGGAACTGCCAGGCATCAAACTA
AGCAGAAGGCCCCTGACGGATGGCCTTTTTGCGTTTCTACAAACTCTTTCTGTGTTGTAAAACGACGGCC
AGTCTTAAGCTCGGGCCCCCTGGGCGGTTCTGATAACGAGTAATCGTTAATCCGCAAATAACGTAAAAAC
CCGCTTCGGCGGGTTTTTTTATGGGGGGAGTTTAGGGAAAGAGCATTTGTCAGAATATTTAAGGGCGCCT
GTCACTTTGCTTGATATATGAGAATTATTTAACCTTATAAATGAGAAAAAAGCAACGCACTTTAAATAAG
ATACGTTGCTTTTTCGATTGATGAACACCTATAATTAAACTATTCATCTATTATTTATGATTTTTTGTAT
ATACAATATTTCTAGTTTGTTAAAGAGAATTAAGAAAATAAATCTCGAAAATAATAAAGGGAAAATCAGT
TTTTGATATCAAAATTATACATGTCAACGATAATACAAAATATAATACAAACTATAAGATGTTATCAGTA
TTTATTATGCATTTAGAATACGTACTCAGCGTCTGGGTTCCCCATCGGTGATGTCGTATAAGAGACGTAT
AGGAGACCTATAGTGTCTTCGGGGCCGAGGCTCTGGTTCTCCACCTCCCGTCCCTAATCCCGATTATGAG
CCCATTCGGAAAGGTCAAAGAGATTTGTATAGTGGCCTCAATCAAAGAAGAATCGGGTCAGGTTCCGGCC
CGCCGCCAGTCCCAAACCCCGACTATGAACCAATCAGGAAAGGCCAACGGGATTTGTACTCAGGATTGAA
TCAGCGCAGGATAGGTTCCGGCTCCGGGCCACCACCCGTCCCTAACCCAGATTACGAACCCATACGCAAG
GGACAACGCGATCTTTACAGCGGATTGAACCAACGACGAATAGGATCTGGTTCTGGCGGAAGCGGAGCTA
CTAACTTCAGCCTGCTGAAGCAGGCTGGAGACGTGGAGGAGAACCCTGGACCTATGGTGAGCAAGGGCGA
GGCAGTGATCAAGGAGTTCATGCGGTTCAAGGTGCACATGGAGGGCTCCATGAACGGCCACGAGTTCGAG
ATCGAGGGCGAGGGCGAGGGCCGCCCCTACGAGGGCACCCAGACCGCCAAGCTGAAGGTGACCAAGGGTG
GCCCCCTGCCCTTCTCCTGGGACATCCTGTCCCCTCAGTTCATGTACGGCTCCAGGGCCTTCATCAAGCA
CCCCGCCGACATCCCCGACTACTATAAGCAGTCCTTCCCCGAGGGCTTCAAGTGGGAGCGCGTGATGAAC
TTCGAGGACGGCGGCGCCGTGACCGTGACCCAGGACACCTCCCTGGAGGACGGCACCCTGATCTACAAGG
TGAAGCTCCGCGGCACCAACTTCCCTCCTGACGGCCCCGTAATGCAGAAGAAGACAATGGGCTGGGAAGC
GTCCACCGAGCGGTTGTACCCCGAGGACGGCGTGCTGAAGGGCGACATTAAGATGGCCCTGCGCCTGAAG
GACGGCGGCCGCTACCTGGCGGACTTCAAGACCACCTACAAGGCCAAGAAGCCCGTGCAGATGCCCGGCG
CCTACAACGTCGACCGCAAGTTGGACATCACCTCCCACAACGAGGACTACACCGTGGTGGAACAGTACGA
ACGCTCCGAGGGCCGCCACTCCACCGGCGGCATGGACGAGCTGTACAAGGGCTCCGGCTCTCCAGACCCC
GCGGCGCACCTGCCCTTCTTCTACGGCAGCATCTCGCGTGCCGAGGCCGAGGAGCACCTGAAGCTGGCGG
GCATGGCGGACGGGCTCTTCCTGCTGCGCCAGTGCCTGCGCTCGCTGGGCGGCTATGTGCTGTCGCTCGT
GCACGATGTGCGCTTCCACCACTTTCCCATCGAGCGCCAGCTCAACGGCACCTACGCCATTGCCGGCGGC
AAAGCGCACTGTGGACCGGCAGAGCTCTGCGAGTTCTACTCGCGCGACCCCGACGGGCTGCCCTGCAACC
TGCGCAAGCCGTGCAACCGGCCGTCGGGCCTCGAGCCGCAGCCGGGGGTCTTCGACTGCCTGCGAGACGC
CATGGTGCGTGACTACGTGCGCCAGACGTGGAAGCTGGAGGGCGAGGCCCTGGAGCAGGCCATCATCAGC
CAGGCCCCGCAGGTGGAGAAGCTCATTGCTACGACGGCCCACGAGCGGATGCCCTGGTACCACAGCAGCC
TGACGCGTGAGGAGGCCGAGCGCAAACTTTACTCTGGGGCGCAGACCGACGGCAAGTTCCTGCTGAGGCC
GCGGAAGGAGCAGGGCACATACGCCCTGTCCCTCATCTATGGGAAGACGGTGTACCACTACCTCATCAGC
CAAGACAAGGCGGGCAAGTACTGCATTCCCGAGGGCACCAAGTTTGACACGCTCTGGCAGCTGGTGGAGT
ATCTGAAGCTGAAGGCGGACGGGCTCATCTACTGCCTGAAGGAGGCCTGCCCCAACAGCAGTGCCTGATT
AACCCTAGAAAGATAATCATATTGTGACGTACGTTAAAGATAATCATGCGTAAAATTGACGCATGTGTTT
TATCGGTCTGTATATCGAGGTTTATTTATTAATTTGAATAGATATTAAGTTTTATTATATTTACACTTAC
ATACTAATAATAAATTCAACAAACAATTTATTTATGTTTATTTATTTATTAAAAAAAAACAAAAACTCAA
AATTTCTTCTATAAAGTAACAAAACTTTTAGGATCTAATTCAATTAGAGACTAATTCAATTAGAGCTAAT
TCAATTAGGATCCAAGCTTATCGATTTCGAACCCTCGACCGCCGGAGTATAAATAGAGGCGCTTCGTCTA
CGGAGCGACAATTCAATTCAAACAAGCAAAGTGAACACGTCGCTAAGCGAAAGCTAAGCAAATAAACAAG
CGCAGCTGAACAAGCTAAACAATCGGCTCGAAGCCGGTCGCCACCATGGCCTCCTCCGAGGACGTCATCA
AGGAGTTCATGCGCTTCAAGGTGCGCATGGAGGGCTCCGTGAACGGCCACGAGTTCGAGATCGAGGGCGA
GGGCGAGGGCCGCCCCTACGAGGGCACCCAGACCGCCAAGCTGAAGGTGACCAAGGGCGGCCCCCTGCCC
TTCGCCTGGGACATCCTGTCCCCCCAGTTCCAGTACGGCTCCAAGGTGTACGTGAAGCACCCCGCCGACA
TCCCCGACTACAAGAAGCTGTCCTTCCCCGAGGGCTTCAAGTGGGAGCGCGTGATGAACTTCGAGGACGG
CGGCGTGGTGACCGTGACCCAGGACTCCTCCCTCCAGGACGGCTCCTTCATCTACAAGGTGAAGTTCATC
GGCGTGAACTTCCCCTCCGACGGCCCCGTAATGCAGAAGAAGACTATGGGCTGGGAGGCGTCCACCGAGC
GCCTGTACCCCCGCGACGGCGTGCTGAAGGGCGAGATCCACAAGGCCCTGAAGCTGAAGGACGGCGGCCA
CTACCTGGTGGAGTTCAAGTCCATCTACATGGCCAAGAAGCCCGTGCAGCTGCCCGGCTACTACTACGTG
GACTCCAAGCTGGACATCACCTCCCACAACGAGGACTACACCATCGTGGAGCAGTACGAGCGCGCCGAGG
GCCGCCACCACCTGTTCCTGTAGCGGCCGCGACTCTAGATCATAATCAGCCATACCACATTTGTAGAGGT
TTTACTTGCTTTAAAAAACCTCCCACACCTCCCCCTGAACCTGAAACATAAAATGAATGCAATTGTTGTT
GTTAACTTGTTTATTGCAGCTTATAATGGTTACAAATAAAGCAATAGCATCACAAATTTCACAAATAAAG
CATTTTTTTCACTGCATTCTAGTTGTGGTTTGTCCAAACTCATCAATGTATCTTAGATATCTATAACAAG
AAAATATATATATAATAAGTTATCACGTAAGTAGAACATGAAATAACAATATAATTATCGTATGAGTTAA
ATCTTAAAAGTCACGTAAAAGATAATCATGCGTCATTTTGACTCACGCGGTCGTTATAGTTCAAAATCAG
TGACACTTACCGCATTGACAAGCACGCCTCACGGGAGCTCCAAGCGGCGACTGAGATGTCCTAAATGCAC
AGCGACGGATTCGCGCTATTTAGAAAGAGAGAGCAATATTTCAAGAATGCATGCGTCAATTTTACGCAGA
CTATCTTTCTAGGGTTAAGGAAGAGCCGTCGCTCTTCCCCGGGAAAAGAAGACCATATACGTCTCCTATA
GGTCTCGTATACTGCTTCCTATACGACATCACCGATGGGGAACACGAAGCGATCCAGCCCCCCTTATTAG
CCCGGGCGAAAGGCCCAGTCTTTCGACTGAGCCTTTCGTTTTATTTGATGCCTGGCAGTTCCCTACTCTC
GCATGGGGAGTCCCCACACTACCATCGGCGCTACGGCGTTTCACTTCTGAGTTCGGCATGGGGTCAGGTG
GGACCACCGCGCTACTGCCGCCAGGCAAACAAGGGGTGTTATGAGCCATATTCAGGTATAAATGGGCTCG
CGATAATGTTCAGAATTGGTTAATTGGTTGTAACACTGACCCCTATTTGTTTATTTTTCTAAATACATTC
AAATATGTATCCGCTCATGAGACAATAACCCTGATAAATGCTTCAATAATATTGAAAAAGGAAGAATATG
AGTATTCAACATTTCCGTGTCGCCCTTATTCCCTTTTTTGCGGCATTTTGCCTTCCTGTTTTTGCTCACC
CAGAAACGCTGGTGAAAGTAAAAGATGCTGAAGATCAGTTGGGTGCACGAGTGGGTTACATCGAACTGGA
TCTCAACAGCGGTAAGATCCTTGAGAGTTTTCGCCCCGAAGAACGTTTTCCAATGATGAGCACTTTTAAA
GTTCTGCTATGTGGCGCGGTATTATCCCGTATTGACGCCGGGCAAGAGCAACTCGGTCGCCGCATACACT
ATTCTCAGAATGACTTGGTTGAGTACTCACCAGTCACAGAAAAGCATCTTACGGATGGCATGACAGTAAG
AGAATTATGCAGTGCTGCCATAACCATGAGTGATAACACTGCGGCCAACTTACTTCTGACAACGATCGGA
GGACCGAAGGAGCTAACCGCTTTTTTGCACAACATGGGGGATCATGTAACTCGCCTTGATCGTTGGGAAC
CGGAGCTGAATGAAGCCATACCAAACGACGAGCGTGACACCACGATGCCTGTAGCGATGGCAACAACGTT
GCGCAAACTATTAACTGGCGAACTACTTACTCTAGCTTCCCGGCAACAATTAATAGACTGGATGGAGGCG
GATAAAGTTGCAGGACCACTTCTGCGCTCGGCCCTTCCGGCTGGCTGGTTTATTGCTGATAAATCCGGAG
CCGGTGAGCGTGGTTCTCGCGGTATCATCGCAGCGCTGGGGCCAGATGGTAAGCCCTCCCGTATCGTAGT
TATCTACACGACGGGGAGTCAGGCAACTATGGATGAACGAAATAGACAGATCGCTGAGATAGGTGCCTCA
CTGATTAAGCATTGGTAAGCAGAGCATTACG
